>Addgene plasmid #193058 | pFL-EGFP-3xFlag-Fml1 | addgene full sequence | sequence record 381194 | Addgene NGS Result
TTTTTCTCTGTCACAGAATGAAAATTTTTCTGTCATCTCTTCGTTATTAATGTTTGTAATTGACTGAATA
TCAACGCTTATTTGCAGCCTGAATGGCGAATGGG
[124 nt withheld, positions 105-228]
C
[91 nt withheld, positions 230-320]
A
[49 nt withheld, positions 322-370]
CCTTTGACGTTGGAGTCCACGTTCTT
[37 nt withheld, positions 397-433]
ACCCTATCTCGGTCTATTCTTTTGATTTATAAGGGATTTTGCCGATTTCGGCCTATTGGTTAAAAAATGA
GCTGATTTAACAAAAATTTAACGCGAATTTTAACAAAATATTAACGCTTACAATTTAGGTGGCACTTTTC
GGGGAAATGTGCGCGGAACCCCTATTTGTTTATTTTTCTAAATACATTCAAATATGTATCCGCTCATGAG
ACAATAACCCTGATAAATGCTTCAATAATATTGAAAAAGGAAGAGTATGAGTATTCAACATTTCCGTGTC
GCCCTTATTCCCTTTTTTGCGGCATTTTGCCTTCCTGTTTTTGCTCACCCAGAAACGCTGGTGAAAGTAA
AAGATGCTGAAGATCAGTTGGGTGCACGAGTGGGTTACATCGAACTGGATCTCAACAGCGGTAAGATCCT
TGAGAGTTTTCGCCCCGAAGAACGTTTTCCAATGATGAGCACTTTTAAAGTTCTGCTATGTGGCGCGGTA
TTATCCCGTATTGACGCCGGGCAAGAGCAACTCGGTCGCCGCATACACTATTCTCAGAATGACTTGGTTG
AGTACTCACCAGTCACAGAAAAGCATCTTACGGATGGCATGACAGTAAGAGAATTATGCAGTGCTGCCAT
AACCATGAGTGATAACACTGCGGCCAACTTACTTCTGACAACGATCGGAGGACCGAAGGAGCTAACCGCT
TTTTTGCACAACATGGGGGATCATGTAACTCGCCTTGATCGTTGGGAACCGGAGCTGAATGAAGCCATAC
CAAACGACGAGCGTGACACCACGATGCCTGTAGCAATGGCAACAACGTTGCGCAAACTATTAACTGGCGA
ACTACTTACTCTAGCTTCCCGGCAACAATTAATAGACTGGATGGAGGCGGATAAAGTTGCAGGACCACTT
CTGCGCTCGGCCCTTCCGGCTGGCTGGTTTATTGCTGATAAATCTGGAGCCGGTGAGCGTGGGTCTCGCG
GTATCATTGCAGCACTGGGGCCAGATGGTAAGCCCTCCCGTATCGTAGTTATCTACACGACGGGGAGTCA
GGCAACTATGGATGAACGAAATAGACAGATCGCTGAGATAGGTGCCTCACTGATTAAGCATTGGTAACTG
TCAGACCAAGTTTACTCATATATACTTTAGATTGATTTAAAACTTCATTTTTAATTTAAAAGGATCTAGG
TGAAGATCCTTTTTGATAATCTCATGACCAAAATCCCTTAACGTGAGTTTTCGTTCCACTGAGCGTCAGA
CCCCGTAGAAAAGATCAAAGGATCTTCTTGAGATCCTTTTTTTCTGCGCGTAATCTGCTGCTTGCAAACA
AAAAAACCACCGCTACCAGCGGTGGTTTGTTTGCCGGATCAAGAGCTACCAACTCTTTTTCCGAAGGTAA
CTGGCTTCAGCAGAGCGCAGATACCAAATACTGTTCTTCTAGTGTAGCCGTAGTTAGGCCACCACTTCAA
GAACTCTGTAGCACCGCCTACATACCTCGCTCTGCTAATCCTGTTACCAGTGGCTGCTGCCAGTGGCGAT
AAGTCGTGTCTTACCGGGTTGGACTCAAGACGATAGTTACCGGATAAGGCGCAGCGGTCGGGCTGAACGG
GGGGTTCGTGCACACAGCCCAGCTTGGAGCGAACGACCTACACCGAACTGAGATACCTACAGCGTGAGCT
ATGAGAAAGCGCCACGCTTCCCGAAGGGAGAAAGGCGGACAGGTATCCGGTAAGCGGCAGGGTCGGAACA
GGAGAGCGCACGAGGGAGCTTCCAGGGGGAAACGCCTGGTATCTTTATAGTCCTGTCGGGTTTCGCCACC
TCTGACTTGAGCGTCGATTTTTGTGATGCTCGTCAGGGGGGCGGAGCCTATGGAAAAACGCCAGCAACGC
GGCCTTTTTACGGTTCCTGGCCTTTTGCTGGCCTTTTGCTCACATGTTCTTTCCTGCGTTATCCCCTGAT
TCTGTGGATAACCGTATTACCGCCTTTGAGTGAGCTGATACCGCTCGCCGCAGCCGAACGACCGAGCGCA
GCGAGTCAGTGAGCGAGGAAGCGGAAGAGCGCCTGATGCGGTATTTTCTCCTTACGCATCTGTGCGGTAT
TTCACACCGCATAGACCAGCCGCGTAACCTGGCAAAATCGGTTACGGTTGAGTAATAAATGGATGCCCTG
CGTAAGCGGGTGTGGGCGGACAATAAAGTCTTAAACTGAACAAAATAGATCTAAACTATGACAATAAAGT
CTTAAACTAGACAGAATAGTTGTAAACTGAAATCAGTCCAGTTATGCTGTGAAAAAGCATACTGGACTTT
TGTTATGGCTAAAGCAAACTCTTCATTTTCTGAAGTGCAAATTGCCCGTCGTATTAAAGAGGGGCGTGGC
CAAGGGCATGGTAAAGACTATATTCGCGGCGTTGTGACAATTTACCGAACAACTCCGCGGCCGGGAAGCC
GATCTCGGCTTGAACGAATTGTTAGGTGGCGGTACTTGGGTCGATATCAAAGTGCATCACTTCTTCCCGT
ATGCCCAACTTTGTATAGAGAGCCACTGCGGGATCGTCACCGTAATCTGCTTGCACGTAGATCACATAAG
CACCAAGCGCGTTGGCCTCATGCTTGAGGAGATTGATGAGCGCGGTGGCAATGCCCTGCCTCCGGTGCTC
GCCGGAGACTGCGAGATCATAGATATAGATCTCACTACGCGGCTGCTCAAACTTGGGCAGAACGTAAGCC
GCGAGAGCGCCAACAACCGCTTCTTGGTCGAAGGCAGCAAGCGCGATGAATGTCTTACTACGGAGCAAGT
TCCCGAGGTAATCGGAGTCCGGCTGATGTTGGGAGTAGGTGGCTACGTCTCCGAACTCACGACCGAAAAG
ATCAAGAGCAGCCCGCATGGATTTGACTTGGTCAGGGCCGAGCCTACATGTGCGAATGATGCCCATACTT
GAGCCACCTAACTTTGTTTTAGGGCGACTGCCCTGCTGCGTAACATCGTTGCTGCTGCGTAACATCGTTG
CTGCTCCATAACATCAAACATCGACCCACGGCGTAACGCGCTTGCTGCTTGGATGCCCGAGGCATAGACT
GTACAAAAAAACAGTCATAACAAGCCATGAAAACCGCCACTGCGCCGTTACCACCGCTGCGTTCGGTCAA
GGTTCTGGACCAGTTGCGTGAGCGCATACGCTACTTGCATTACAGTTTACGAACCGAACAGGCTTATGTC
AACTGGGTTTGTGCCTTCATCCGTTTCCACGGTGTGCGTCACCCGGCAACCTTGGGCAGCAGCGAAGTCG
AGGCATTTCTGTCCTGGCTGGCGAACGAGCGCAAGGTTTCGGTCTCCACGCATCGTCAGGCATTGGCGGC
CTTGCTGTTCTTCTACGGCAAGGTGCTGTGCACGGATCTGCCCTTGCTTCAGGAGATCGGTAGACCTCGG
CCGTCGCGGCGCTTGCCGGTGGTGCTGACCCCGGATGAAGTGGTTCGCATCCTCGGTTTTCTGGAAGGCG
AGCATCGTTTGTTCGCCCAGGACTCTAGCTATAGTTCTAGTGGTTGGCTACAGCTTTGTTTGTACTATCA
ACAGGTTGAACTGCTGATCAACAGATCCTCTACGCGGCCGCGGTACCATAACTTCGTATAGCATACATTA
TACGAAGTTATCTGGTTTAAACGTACCCGTAGTGGCTATGGCAGGGCTTGCCGCCCCGACGTTGGCTGCG
AGCCCTGGGCCTTCACCCGAACTTGGGGGTTGGGGTGGGGAAAAGGAAGAAACGCGGGCGTATTGGTCCC
AATGGGGTCTCGGTGGGGTATCGACAGAGTGCCAGCCCTGGGACCGAACCCCGCGTTTATGAACAAACGA
CCCAACACCCGTGCGTTTTATTCTGTCTTTTTATTGCCGTCATAGCGCGGGTTCCTTCCGGTATTGTCTC
CTTCCGTGTTTCAGTTAGCCTCCCCCATCTCCCGGTACCGCATGCTATGCATCAGCTGCTAGCACCATGG
CTCGAGATCTGAGTCCGGACTTGTACAGCTCGTCCATGCCGAGAGTGATCCCGGCGGCGGTCACGAACTC
CAGCAGGACCATGTGATCGCGCTTCTCGTTGGGGTCTTTGCTCAGGGCGGACTGGGTGCTCAGGTAGTGG
TTGTCGGGCAGCAGCACGGGGCCGTCGCCGATGGGGGTGTTCTGCTGGTAGTGGTCGGCGAGCTGCACGC
TGCCGTCCTCGATGTTGTGGCGGATCTTGAAGTTCACCTTGATGCCGTTCTTCTGCTTGTCGGCCATGAT
ATAGACGTTGTGGCTGTTGTAGTTGTACTCCAGCTTGTGCCCCAGGATGTTGCCGTCCTCCTTGAAGTCG
ATGCCCTTCAGCTCGATGCGGTTCACCAGGGTGTCGCCCTCGAACTTCACCTCGGCGCGGGTCTTGTAGT
TGCCGTCGTCCTTGAAGAAGATGGTGCGCTCCTGGACGTAGCCTTCGGGCATGGCGGACTTGAAGAAGTC
GTGCTGCTTCATGTGGTCGGGGTAGCGGCTGAAGCACTGCACGCCGTAGGTCAGGGTGGTCACGAGGGTG
GGCCAGGGCACGGGCAGCTTGCCGGTGGTGCAGATGAACTTCAGGGTCAGCTTGCCGTAGGTGGCATCGC
CCTCGCCCTCGCCGGACACGCTGAACTTGTGGCCGTTTACGTCGCCGTCCAGCTCGACCAGGATGGGCAC
CACCCCGGTGAACAGCTCCTCGCCCTTGCTCACCATGGTGGCGACCGGGTGATCAAGTCTTCGTCGAGTG
ATTGTAAATAAAATGTAATTTACAGTATAGTATTTTAATTAATATACAAATGATTTGATAATAATTCTTA
TTTAACTATAATATATTGTGTTGGGTTGAATTAAAGGTCCGTATACTAGTATCGATTCGCGACCTACTCC
GGAATATTAATAGATCATGGAGATAATTAAAATGATAACCATCTCGCAAATAAATAAGTATTTTACTGTT
TTCGTAACAGTTTTGTAATAAAAAAACCTATAAATATTCCGGATTATTCATACCGTCCCACCATCGGGCG
CGGATCCCGGTCCGAAGCGCGCGGAATTCAAAGGAAACTTAAGCTTATGGACTACAAAGACCATGACGGT
GATTATAAAGATCATGACATCGACTACAAGGATGACGATGACAAGGATATCACAAGTTTGTACAAAAAAG
CAGGCTTCATGTCCGATGATTCTTTTAGTAGTGATGAAGACTGGGACGAATTGGACACCCAAGTAGTTGA
TAAAATTGAGAATGAATATCATAATAACACGATAGGTTTAAATGGATACTCAGTTGATGAATATTTTGAT
GCCAACGATTCCAATAGATATCGTCTACAACACGAGTTAGATGAAAGTGCAGCACAGCAATGGGTATACC
CTATAAACGTCTCCTTTCGAGATTATCAGTTTAATATTGTCCAAAAAGCTTTATTTGAAAATGTACTTGT
AGCTTTGCCAACAGGTTTAGGTAAAACATTTATTGCAGCCGTTGTGATGATGAATTATCTTCGTTGGTTT
CCAAAAAGTTACATTGTTTTCATGGCTCCTACTAAACCATTGGTTACACAACAAATGGAAGCTTGCTATA
AAATCACTGGAATTCCAAAGAGTCAAACTGCTGAATTAAGTGGACACGTTCCTGTTACAACTCGAAATCA
GTATTATCAAAGTCGAAATGTTTTCTTCGTAACTCCTCAAACCATTTTAAACGACATCAAGCATGGAATT
TGCGATCGGACTCGTATATCTTGTTTAGTAATTGATGAAGCACATCGTAGTACTGGAAATTACGCTTATG
TGGAAGTTGTTCATCTACTTTCTCTTAGCAACAAAAATTTCCGTATACTGGCTCTTAGTGCTACCCCCGG
AAATAAGTTAGAAGCAATTCAGAATGTAATTGATTCTCTTCATATATCCAGGATTGAGATTAGAACTGAA
AACAGCATTGATATATCGCAATACGTTCAGAAGAAAGAGGTGGATTTTTTTCCTGTAGATTTGTCTGCAG
AGATTACAGATATAAGAGATCGATTTTCTTCTATATTGGAACCTATGCTTCAAAAATTGAACAAGGGTAA
TTATTATCGAATTCAGAATGCTAAAGACATAACTTCTTTCACTGTGGTTCAAGCTAAACAAGCTTTTCTT
GCAATGTCTGGTCAAAACTTTCCTGCTAATCAAAAATGGGATATTTTAAATACTTTTGATGCATTAGCGA
CTTTTGCCTATCCTTTAAATTTGTTACTCAACCATGGTATCCGACCGTTTTATCAAAAATTGCGAGAGGT
AGAAGAAGAATGCTTTGTAGGAAGATCAGGTTATAAGAAACGCATAATAAATCACGAAAATTATCGTCCT
TTAATGGACGATATAGAAATTTTGTTGCGAGATCAGTCTTTTGTCGGACATCCCAAACTAGAGCATTTGG
AACGTATTGTTACAGAATATTTTGAAAAAGAACAAACCAAGGATACCAGAATTATGATTTTTGTTGAAAT
CCGCTCTAGCGCCGAAGAGATTTTACGATTTTTGGGTAAATTTTATCCAAATGTGAGACCAGCTATTTTT
ATTGGACAATCTGCTGTGAGAAAGGCTGCTGGAATGTCTCAAAAATTACAGAATGAAACTGTGAAACAAT
TTCAAAAAGGTGAAGTCAATACTTTAATAGCTACCTCTATTGGAGAAGAGGGTTTGGACATAGGTGAAGT
AGACATGATCATATGTTACGATGCATCTGCTTCTCCTATAAGGATGTTACAAAGAATGGGCAGAACTGGG
AGAAAAAGGAAAGGTTATATTTATATGCTTTTGACGCGAGGCAAAGAAGAAGCAAAATGGGAGAGAGCCA
AAGACGCTTATCGAACTTTGCAAGATAATATTGTCAGTGGTCGCGGTCTCAGCCTATCGGAAAAAAGTTA
TAGAATTTTACCAGAAAAGTTTCGCCCGGTTTGTGATAAACGAGTCATAGAAATTCCCAAAGAAAATGAA
GAAGTTGTAGTAGCTCCAAAGAAAGTGCAATTGAGAACGAAAATAAAAAAGAAATTTTTCATGCCAGAAA
ATGCCTTGAATGGATTTATTACTGCGTCCGCTTTAGGTAAACCGAAACGTGCTTTAGCCAAGTCTGAAGA
ATCACCGTTCGAGATATGTCCCGTTACATATAGCATTGAACAAGAAAAGAAACTGGAAAAATATAAGCGT
GTTTGCTTAAGAGGTTTGGATATTCATAGAAATAGGAGGTTATCTCAATTGAGTGTTACAGGACGGATAC
CGCATTCTCTAGCTACGAAAAGTATACATTCATTTTTAAAGCATTTAAATACTATAGATTCGCAAAAGGC
TCAGGAGTGGAGAAGAGAAATAAACAACCAATTCCAAGTATCAAATATCAACTCGACGGATCGTGACACA
AAACAGCCAAAGATGCATGACTTTAGACAACCTTTACACCCAAATCCGATGACAACTTTGAAAAGGAAAG
GACAACATAATTCATTTTCTTACGACAAGTCTACACTGTTTTATGACAACAACAATAATTTAGAGGAAGA
CCTCCCGGATGTAAATATTTCTATATCTTCAAGGAATGAAGAAGCATCCAAGACAAAACCATTTGACGAC
CGACAACAACGCCTTCAGCAACTCGTAGAGAAAAGGAAACGTATGAAAGGAATGCTGATTTAGACCCAGC
TTTCTTGTACAAAGTGGTGATATCCTCGAGTCTAGAGCCTGCAGTCTCGACAAGCTTGTCGAGAAGTACT
AGAGGATCATAATCAGCCATACCACATTTGTAGAGGTTTTACTTGCTTTAAAAAACCTCCCACACCTCCC
CCTGAACCTGAAACATAAAATGAATGCAATTGTTGTTGTTAACTTGTTTATTGCAGCTTATAATGGTTAC
AAATAAAGCAATAGCATCACAAATTTCACAAATAAAGCATTTTTTTCACTGCATTCTAGTTGTGGTTTGT
CCAAACTCATCAATGTATCTTATCATGTCTGGATCTGATCACTGCTTGAGCCTAGAAGATCCGGCTGCTA
ACAAAGCCCGAAAGGAAGCTGAGTTGGCTGCTGCCACCGCTGAGCAATAACTATCATAACCCCTAGGAGA
TCCGAACCAGATAAGTGAAATCTAGTTCCAAACTATTTTGTCATTTTTAATTTTCGTATTAGCTTACGAC
GCTACACCCAGTTCCCATCTATTTTGTCACTCTTCCCTAAATAATCCTTAAAAACTCCATTTCCACCCCT
CCCAGTTCCCAACTATTTTGTCCGCCCACAGCGGGGCATTTTTCTTCCTGTTATGTTTTTAATCAAACAT
CCTGCCAACTCCATGTGACAAACCGTCATCTTCGGCTAC
Features (pLannotate 1.2.2; 25 found; start..end, strand, type, name):
     84..100     +  CDS            lacZα (fragment): LacZα fragment of β-galactosidase; lacZ fragment
    105..559     +  rep_origin     f1 ori (sequence partly withheld): f1 bacteriophage origin of replication; arrow indicates direction of (+) strand synthesis
    585..689     +  promoter       AmpR promoter: bla
    690..1550    +  CDS            AmpR: β-lactamase; bla; confers resistance to ampicillin, carbenicillin, and related antibiotics
   1721..2309    +  rep_origin     ori: high-copy-number ColE1/pMB1/pBR322/pUC origin of replication
   2495..2546    -  misc_feature   bom (fragment): basis of mobility region from pBR322
   2614..2838    -  mobile_element Tn7R: mini-Tn7 element (right end of the Tn7 transposon) Tn7
   2905..3438    -  CDS            GmR: gentamycin acetyltransferase; aacC1; confers resistance to gentamycin
   3627..3655    -  promoter       Pc promoter: intI1 (promoter lies within the coding sequence); class 1 integron promoter
   3633..3995    -  CDS            YPR2_ECOLX (fragment): Protein predicted: Swiss-Prot protein existence level 4. From Escherichia coli.
   3995..4022    -  rep_origin     R6K γ ori (fragment): γ replication origin from E. coli plasmid R6K; requires the R6K initiator protein pi for replication
   4051..4084    +  protein_bind   loxP: Cre-mediated recombination occurs in the 8-bp core sequence (GCATACAT). Cre recombinase
   4274..4322    -  polyA_signal   HSV TK poly(A) signal: herpes simplex virus thymidine kinase polyadenylation signal (Cole and Stacy, 1985)
   4423..4442    -  misc_feature   MCS (fragment): multiple cloning site
   4443..5159    -  CDS            EGFP: EGFP is a basic (constitutively fluorescent) green fluorescent protein published in 1996, derived from Aequorea victoria. It is reported to be a rapidly-maturing weak dimer with moderate acid sensitivity.
   5193..5302    -  promoter       p10 promoter: baculovirus promoter for expression in insect cells
   5347..5438    +  promoter       polyhedrin promoter: polh from Autographa californica; promoter for the baculovirus polyhedrin gene
   5523..5588    +  CDS            3xFLAG: three tandem FLAG® epitope tags, followed by an enterokinase cleavage site
   5595..5619    +  protein_bind   attB1: mutant version of attB; recombination site for the Gateway® BP reaction BP Clonase™
   5622..8123    +  CDS            fml1: MPH1_SCHPO - Experimental evidence at protein level: Swiss-Prot protein existence level 1. ATP-dependent DNA helicase involved in DNA damage repair by homologous recombination and in genome maintenance. Capable of unwinding D-loops (PubMed:18851838, PubMed:22844101, PubMed:22723423). Plays a role in limiting crossover recombinantion during mitotic DNA double-strand break (DSB) repair (PubMed:18851838). Component of a FANCM-MHF complex which promotes gene conversion at blocked replication forks, probably by reversal of the stalled fork (PubMed:18851838, PubMed:20347428). FANCM-MHF also promotes
   8127..8151    -  protein_bind   attB2: mutant version of attB; recombination site for the Gateway® BP reaction BP Clonase™
   8208..8291    +  CDS            large T antigen (fragment): large T antigen from SV40 (simian virus 40)
   8314..8448    +  polyA_signal   SV40 poly(A) signal: SV40 polyadenylation signal
   8477..8526    +  CDS            SET1 (fragment): solubility-enhancement tag derived from T7 phage gene 10B
   8558..8723    -  mobile_element Tn7L: mini-Tn7 element (left end of the Tn7 transposon) Tn7
