[The description below was written by a language model from this plasmid's Addgene catalogue record and pLannotate feature annotations shown in this document.]
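Description:
pFL-EGFP-3xFlag-Fml1 is an insect-cell (baculovirus) expression plasmid built on the pFL-EGFP-3xFlag-DEST backbone, made for recombinant production of the Schizosaccharomyces pombe Fml1 protein. It is maintained in E. coli as a high-copy plasmid through a ColE1/pUC-type origin and selected with ampicillin (AmpR). An f1 origin is also present. The sequenced record is 8,802 nt. This matches the figure listed in the catalogue as the backbone size, whereas the listed "total vector size" of about 2.5 kb corresponds to the insert, so those two fields appear to be mislabelled.

The payload lies between the Tn7R and Tn7L mini-transposon ends, which allow Tn7-mediated transposition of the intervening DNA into a baculovirus bacmid. A gentamicin resistance gene driven by the Pc promoter sits inside this region for selecting the transposition products. Two divergent late baculoviral promoters drive expression. The polyhedrin promoter directs an N-terminal 3xFLAG tag (with an enterokinase site) fused through an attB1 site to the fml1 coding sequence. This is followed by attB2 and an SV40 polyadenylation signal, the attB sites being the scars of Gateway cloning. In the opposite orientation, the p10 promoter drives EGFP with an HSV TK poly(A) signal, which presumably serves as a fluorescent marker of infected cells. A loxP site, typical of pFL-type MultiBac acceptor vectors, permits Cre-mediated fusion with donor plasmids.

Fml1 is an ATP-dependent DNA helicase/translocase of the FANCM family involved in recombination and in the processing of stalled replication forks. The FLAG tag supports affinity purification of the protein for biochemical study. The associated publication concerns R-loop removal by fork remodelers.
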