Addgene plasmid #193058: pFL-EGFP-3xFlag-Fml1
Purpose: Baculovirus expression of S.pombe Fml1 for recombinant protein production
Depositing lab: Andrew Deans. Depositing organization: St. Vincent's Institute. Publication: Branchpoint translocation by fork remodelers as a general mechanism of R-loop removal. Hodson C, van Twest S, Dylewska M, O'Rourke JJ, Tan W, Murphy VJ, Walia M, Abbouche L, Nieminuszczy J, Dunn E, Bythell-Douglas R, Heierhorst J, Niedzwiedz W, Deans AJ. Cell Rep. 2022 Dec 6;41(10):111749. doi: 10.1016/j.celrep.2022.111749. PubMed 36476850.
Backbone
  Vector backbone: pFL-EGFP-3xFlag-DEST
  Backbone size w/o insert (bp): 8802
  Total vector size (bp): 2505
  Vector type: Insect Expression
Growth in bacteria
  Bacterial resistance: Ampicillin, 100 μg/mL
  Growth temperature: 37°C
  Growth strain: DH5alpha
  Copy number: High Copy
Gene/Insert
  Gene/Insert name: Fml1
  Species: S. pombe (fission yeast)
  Insert size (bp): 2514
  GenBank ID: 2543668
  Entrez Gene: fml1 (a.k.a. SPAC9.05)
  Promoter: polyhedron
  Tag / fusion protein: 3xFlag (N terminal on backbone)
  Cloning method: Gateway Cloning
  Sequencing primers: 5′ AGGAAACTTAAGCTTATGG; 3′ ATCCTCTAGTACTTCTCGAC
Terms and licenses: Academic/Nonprofit Terms; Industry Terms: Not Available to Industry
How to cite: pFL-EGFP-3xFlag-Fml1 was a gift from Andrew Deans (Addgene plasmid # 193058 ; http://n2t.net/addgene:193058 ; RRID:Addgene_193058)
